Addgene plasmid #64963: pUC18-mini-Tn7T-Gm-lux
Purpose: mini-Tn7 luxCDABE transcriptional fusion vector
Depositing lab: Herbert Schweizer. Depositing organization: Colorado State University, Fort Collins. Publication: A Tn7-based broad-range bacterial cloning and expression system. Choi KH, Gaynor JB, White KG, Lopez C, Bosio CM, Karkhoff-Schweizer RR, Schweizer HP. Nat Methods. 2005 Jun;2(6):443-8. 10.1038/nmeth765 PubMed 15908923.
Backbone
  Vector backbone: pUC18-mini-Tn7T-Gm
  Backbone manufacturer: Herbert Schweizer
  Vector type: Bacterial Expression
Growth in bacteria
  Bacterial resistance: Gentamicin, 10 μg/mL
  Growth temperature: 37°C
  Growth strain: DH5alpha
  Growth instructions: also ampicillin resistant
  Copy number: High Copy
Gene/Insert
  Gene/Insert name: lux operon
Terms and licenses: Academic/Nonprofit Terms; Industry Terms
Depositor comments: GenBank Accession # AY962893 Compared to the Genbank reference sequence AY962893, Addgene's sequencing results found a A85R mutation in luxB. The effect of this difference is unknown. Note that Addgene has not sequenced the entire luxCDABE fusion.
How to cite: pUC18-mini-Tn7T-Gm-lux was a gift from Herbert Schweizer (Addgene plasmid # 64963 ; http://n2t.net/addgene:64963 ; RRID:Addgene_64963)
