[The description below was written by a language model from this plasmid's Addgene catalogue record and pLannotate feature annotations shown in this document.]
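Description:
pUC18-mini-Tn7T-Gm-lux is an 11.3 kb bacterial delivery plasmid that carries a mini-Tn7 transposon for building luxCDABE transcriptional fusions. The backbone is pUC18-derived. It has a high-copy ColE1/pUC origin and a β-lactamase gene with its own promoter, so it is maintained in E. coli under gentamicin selection and also confers ampicillin resistance. A fragment of the pBR322 bom (basis of mobility) region is annotated, along with short remnants of lacZα, lacI, rop and CmR that appear to be cloning leftovers rather than functional parts.

The transposable segment lies between the Tn7R and Tn7L ends. Just inside Tn7R are the lambda t0 and rrnB T1 transcription terminators, which presumably shield the cassette from read-through transcription coming from flanking DNA. Next is the gentamicin acetyltransferase gene (aacC1), driven by the class 1 integron Pc promoter and flanked by FRT sites, so FLP recombinase can remove the marker once it is no longer needed. A short multiple cloning site fragment precedes the Photorhabdus luminescens luxC, luxD, luxA, luxB and luxE genes. No promoter is annotated upstream of the operon, which fits the fusion design: a promoter of interest cloned upstream drives expression of both the luciferase and the enzymes that make its substrate, so light is produced without added substrate.

Tn7 transposase functions are not annotated on this plasmid, so transposition would depend on a transposase source supplied separately. The associated publication describes a broad-host-range Tn7 cloning and expression system. Repository sequencing found an A85R difference in luxB relative to the GenBank reference, with unknown effect, and that sequencing did not cover the whole lux fusion.
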