Features (pLannotate 1.2.2; 23 found; start..end, strand, type, name):
    137..236     +  misc_feature   bom (fragment): basis of mobility region from pBR322
    242..310     -  CDS            lacZα (fragment): LacZα fragment of β-galactosidase; lacZ fragment
    382..580     -  mobile_element Tn7R (fragment): mini-Tn7 element (right end of the Tn7 transposon) Tn7
    584..608     -  misc_feature   MCS (fragment): pBluescript multiple cloning site
    629..723     +  terminator     lambda t0 terminator: transcription terminator from phage lambda
    733..762     +  CDS            CmR (fragment): chloramphenicol acetyltransferase confers resistance to chloramphenicol
    826..912     +  terminator     rrnB T1 terminator: Escherichia coli rrnB; transcription terminator T1 from the E. coli rrnB gene
    972..1005    +  protein_bind   FRT (minimal): supports FLP-mediated excision but not integration (Turan and Bode, 2011) FLP recombinase from the Saccharomyces cerevisiae 2μ plasmid
   1135..1668    -  CDS            GmR: gentamycin acetyltransferase; aacC1; confers resistance to gentamycin
   1857..1885    -  promoter       Pc promoter: intI1 (promoter lies within the coding sequence); class 1 integron promoter
   1926..1973    +  protein_bind   FRT: FLP-mediated recombination occurs in the 8-bp core sequence TCTAGAAA (Turan and Bode, 2011). FLP recombinase from the Saccharomyces cerevisiae 2μ plasmid
   2012..2041    +  misc_feature   MCS (fragment): pBluescript multiple cloning site
   2517..3959    +  CDS            LuxC: LuxC fatty acid reductase; luxC; from the Photorhabdus luminescens bioluminescence operon
   3971..4894    +  CDS            LuxD: LuxD acyltransferase; luxD; from the Photorhabdus luminescens bioluminescence operon
   4943..6025    +  CDS            LuxA: LuxA luciferase subunit; luxA; from the Photorhabdus luminescens bioluminescence operon
   6040..7023    +  CDS            LuxB: LuxB luciferase subunit; luxB; from the Photorhabdus luminescens bioluminescence operon
   7202..8314    +  CDS            LuxE: LuxE; luxE; from the Photorhabdus luminescens bioluminescence operon
   9045..9210    -  mobile_element Tn7L: mini-Tn7 element (left end of the Tn7 transposon) Tn7
   9243..9297    -  CDS            lacI (fragment): lac repressor; lacI; The lac repressor binds to the lac operator to inhibit transcription in E. coli. This inhibition can be relieved by adding lactose or isopropyl-β-D-thiogalactopyranoside (IPTG).
   9480..10068   -  rep_origin     ori: high-copy-number ColE1/pMB1/pBR322/pUC origin of replication
  10239..11099   -  CDS            AmpR: β-lactamase; bla; confers resistance to ampicillin, carbenicillin, and related antibiotics
  11100..11204   -  promoter       AmpR promoter: bla
  11299..35      +  CDS            rop (fragment) (across the origin): Rop protein, which maintains plasmids at low copy number; rop
>Addgene plasmid #64963 | pUC18-mini-Tn7T-Gm-lux | depositor full sequence | sequence record 109771 | pUC18-mini-Tn7T-Gm-lux sequence 11299 bps
TCGCGCGTTTCGGTGATGACGGTGAAAACCTCTGACACATGCAGCTCCCGGAGACGGTCACAGCTTGTCT
GTAAGCGGATGCCGGGAGCAGACAAGCCCGTCAGGGCGCGTCAGCGGGTGTTGGCGGGTGTCGGGGCTGG
CTTAACTATGCGGCATCAGAGCAGATTGTACTGAGAGTGCACCATATGCGGTGTGAAATACCGCACAGAT
GCGTAAGGAGAAAATACCGCATCAGGCGCCATTCGCCATTCAGGCTGCGCAACTGTTGGGAAGGGCGATC
GGTGCGGGCCTCTTCGCTATTACGCCAGCTAGAGGACCAGCCGCGTAACCTGGCAAAATCGGTTACGGTT
GAGTAATAAATGGATGCCCTGCGTAAGCGGGTGTGGGCGGACAATAAAGTCTTAAACTGAACAAAATAGA
TCTAAACTATGACAATAAAGTCTTAAACTAGACAGAATAGTTGTAAACTGAAATCAGTCCAGTTATGCTG
TGAAAAAGCATACTGGACTTTTGTTATGGCTAAAGCAAACTCTTCATTTTCTGAAGTGCAAATTGCCCGT
CGTATTAAAGAGGGGCGTGGGGTTCGAGGTCGACGGTATCGATAAGCTAGCTTAATTAGCTGAGCTTGGA
CTCCTGTTGATAGATCCAGTAATGACCTCAGAACTCCATCTGGATTTGTTCAGAACGCTCGGTTGCCGCC
GGGCGTTTTTTATTGGTGAGAATCCAAGCTAGACTGCGATGAGTGGCAGGGCGGGGCGTAATTTTTTTAA
GGCAGTTATTGGTGCCCTTAAACGCCTGGGGTAATGACTCTCTAGCTTGAGGCATCAAATAAAACGAAAG
GCTCAGTCGAAAGACTGGGCCTTTCGTTTTATCTGTTGTTTGTCGGTGAACGCTCTCCTGAGTAGGACAA
ATCCGCCGCTAGGAGCTTGCGGCCCGGACGATCGAATTGGGGATCTTGAAGTACCTATTCCGAAGTTCCT
ATTCTCTAGAAAGTATAGGAACTTCAGAGCGCTTTTGAAGCTGATGTGCTTAAAAACTTACTCAATGGAA
TTCTAGATCGAATTGGCCGCGGCGTTGTGACAATTTACCGAACAACTCCGCGGCCGGGAAGCCGATCTCG
GCTTGAACGAATTGTTAGGTGGCGGTACTTGGGTCGATATCAAAGTGCATCACTTCTTCCCGTATGCCCA
ACTTTGTATAGAGAGCCACTGCGGGATCGTCACCGTAATCTGCTTGCACGTAGATCACATAAGCACCAAG
CGCGTTGGCCTCATGCTTGAGGAGATTGATGAGCGCGGTGGCAATGCCCTGCCTCCGGTGCTCGCCGGAG
ACTGCGAGATCATAGATATAGATCTCACTACGCGGCTGCTCAAACTTGGGCAGAACGTAAGCCGCGAGAG
CGCCAACAACCGCTTCTTGGTCGAAGGCAGCAAGCGCGATGAATGTCTTACTACGGAGCAAGTTCCCGAG
GTAATCGGAGTCCGGCTGATGTTGGGAGTAGGTGGCTACGTCTCCGAACTCACGACCGAAAAGATCAAGA
GCAGCCCGCATGGATTTGACTTGGTCAGGGCCGAGCCTACATGTGCGAATGATGCCCATACTTGAGCCAC
CTAACTTTGTTTTAGGGCGACTGCCCTGCTGCGTAACATCGTTGCTGCTGCGTAACATCGTTGCTGCTCC
ATAACATCAAACATCGACCCACGGCGTAACGCGCTTGCTGCTTGGATGCCCGAGGCATAGACTGTACAAA
AAAACAGTCATAACAAGCCATGAAAACCGCCACTGCGCCGTTACCACCGCTGCGTTCGGTCAAGGTTCTG
GACCAGTTGCGTGAGCGCATACGCTACTTGCATTACAGTTTACGAACCGAACAGGCTTATGTCAATTCGA
TCCATTGCTGTTGACAAAGGGAATCAGGGGATCTTGAAGTTCCTATTCCGAAGTTCCTATTCTCTAGAAA
GTATAGGAACTTCAGAGCGCTTTTGAAGCTAATTCGATCATGCATGAGCTCACTAGTGGATCCCCCGGGC
TGCAGGAATTCCTCGAGAAGCTGATCCCCAATTCTTCTTTAGAAATCTGCCGGTAAAAATTAGATTGCTA
TTCAATCTATTTCTATCGGTATTTGTGAAATAATACTCAGGATAATAATTTACATAAATATTATCACGCA
TTAGAGAAGAGCATGACTTTTTTAATTTAAACTTTTCATTAACAAATCTTGTTGATATGAAAATTTTCCT
TTGCTATTTTAACAGATATTAAAACGGGAATAGGCGTTATATTGACGATCCATTCAGTTAGATTAAAAAC
CTTGAGCAGAAAATTTATATTATTATCATAATTATGACGAAAGTTACAGGCCAGGAACCACGTAGTCAGA
ATCTGATTTTCTATATATTTGTTATTTACATCGTCATAACACAAAAATATAAGAAGCAAGTGTTGGTACG
ACCAGTTCGCAAGATAGTTAAACAGCAACTTAAGTTGAAATTACCCCCATTAAATGGATGGCAAATATGA
CTAAAAAAATTTCATTCATTATTAACGGCCAGGTTGAAATCTTTCCCGAAAGTGATGATTTAGTGCAATC
CATTAATTTTGGTGATAATAGTGTTTACCTGCCAATATTGAATGACTCTCATGTAAAAAACATTATTGAT
TGTAATGGAAATAACGAATTACGGTTGCATAACATTGTCAATTTTCTCTATACGGTAGGGCAAAGATGGA
AAAATGAAGAATACTCAAGACGCAGGACATACATTCGTGACTTAAAAAAATATATGGGATATTCAGAAGA
AATGGCTAAGCTAGAGGCCAATTGGATATCTATGATTTTATGTTCTAAAGGCGGCCTTTATGATGTTGTA
GAAAATGAACTTGGTTCTCGCCATATCATGGATGAATGGCTACCTCAGGATGAAAGTTATGTTCGGGCTT
TTCCGAAAGGTAAATCTGTACATCTGTTGGCAGGTAATGTTCCATTATCTGGGATCATGTCTATATTACG
CGCAATTTTAACTAAGAATCAGTGTATTATAAAAACATCGTCAACCGATCCTTTTACCGCTAATGCATTA
GCGTTAAGTTTTATTGATGTAGACCCTAATCATCCGATAACGCGCTCTTTATCTGTTATATATTGGCCCC
ACCAAGGTGATACATCACTCGCAAAAGAAATTATGCGACATGCGGATGTTATTGTCGCTTGGGGAGGGCC
AGATGCGATTAATTGGGCGGTAGAGCACGCGCCATCTTATGCTGATGTGATTAAATTTGGTTCTAAAAAG
AGTCTTTGCATTATCGATAATCCTGTTGATTTGACGTCCGCAGCGACAGGTGCGGCTCATGATGTTTGTT
TTTACGATCAGCGAGCTTGTTTTTCTGCCCAAAACATATATTACATGGGAAATCATTATGAGGAATTTAA
GTTAGCGTTGATAGAAAAACTTAATCTATATGCGCATATATTACCGAATGCCAAAAAAGATTTTGATGAA
AAGGCGGCCTATTCTTTAGTTCAAAAAGAAAGCCTGTTTGCTGGATTAAAAGTAGAGGTGGATATTCATC
AACGTTGGATGATTATTGAGTCAAATGCAGGTGTGGAATTTAATCAACCACTTGGCAGATGTGTGTACCT
TCATCACGTCGATAATATTGAGCAAATATTGCCTTATGTTCAAAAAAATAAGACGCAAACCATATCTATT
TTTCCTTGGGAGTCATCATTTAAATATCGAGATGCGTTAGCATTAAAAGGTGCGGAAAGGATTGTAGAAG
CAGGAATGAATAACATATTTCGAGTTGGTGGATCTCATGACGGAATGAGACCGTTGCAACGATTAGTGAC
ATATATTTCTCATGAAAGGCCATCTAACTATACGGCTAAGGATGTTGCGGTTGAAATAGAACAGACTCGA
TTCCTGGAAGAAGATAAGTTCCTTGTATTTGTCCCATAATAGGTAAAAGTATGGAAAATGAATCAAAATA
TAAAACCATCGACCACGTTATTTGTGTTGAAGGAAATAAAAAAATTCATGTTTGGGAAACGCTGCCAGAA
GAAAACAGCCCAAAGAGAAAGAATGCCATTATTATTGCGTCTGGTTTTGCCCGCAGGATGGATCATTTTG
CTGGTCTGGCGGAATATTTATCGCGGAATGGATTTCATGTGATCCGCTATGATTCGCTTCACCACGTTGG
ATTGAGTTCAGGGACAATTGATGAATTTACAATGTCTATAGGAAAGCAGAGCTTGTTAGCAGTGGTTGAT
TGGTTAACTACACGAAAAATAAATAACTTCGGTATGTTGGCTTCCAGCTTATCTGCGCGGATAGCTTATG
CAAGCCTATCTGAAATCAATGCTTCGTTTTTAATCACCGCAGTCGGTGTTGTTAACTTAAGATATTCTCT
TGAAAGAGCTTTAGGGTTTGATTATCTCAGTCTACCCATTAATGAATTGCCGGATAATCTGGATTTTGAA
GGCCATAAATTGGGTGCTGAAGTCTTTGCGAGAGATTGTCTTGATTTTGGTTGGGAAGATTTAGCTTCTA
CAATTAATAACATGATGTATCTTGATATACCGTTTATTGCTTTTACTGCAAATAACGATAATTGGGTCAA
GCAAGATGAAGTTATCACATTGTTATCAAATATTCGTAGTAATCGATGCAAGATATATTCTTTGTTAGGA
AGTTCGCATGACTTGAGTGAAAATTTAGTGGTCCTGCGCAATTTTTATCAATCGGTTACGAAAGCCGCTA
TCGCGATGGATAATGATCATCTGGATATTGATGTTGATATTACTGAACCGTCATTTGAACATTTAACTAT
TGCGACAGTCAATGAACGCCGAATGAGAATTGAGATTGAAAATCAAGCAATTTCTCTGTCTTAAAATCTA
TTGAGATATTCTATCACTCAAATAGCAATATAAGGACTCTCTATGAAATTTGGAAACTTTTTGCTTACAT
ACCAACCTCCCCAATTTTCTCAAACAGAGGTAATGAAACGTTTGGTTAAATTAGGTCGCATCTCTGAGGA
GTGTGGTTTTGATACCGTATGGTTACTGGAGCATCATTTCACGGAGTTTGGTTTGCTTGGTAACCCTTAT
GTCGCTGCTGCATATTTACTTGGCGCGACTAAAAAATTGAATGTAGGAACTGCCGCTATTGTTCTTCCCA
CAGCCCATCCAGTACGCCAACTTGAAGATGTGAATTTATTGGATCAAATGTCAAAAGGACGATTTCGGTT
TGGTATTTGCCGAGGGCTTTACAACAAGGACTTTCGCGTATTCGGCACAGATATGAATAACAGTCGCGCC
TTAGCGGAATGCTGGTACGGGCTGATAAAGAATGGCATGACAGAGGGATATATGGAAGCTGATAATGAAC
ATATCAAGTTCCATAAGGTAAAAGTAAACCCCGCGGCGTATAGCAGAGGTGGCGCACCGGTTTATGTGGT
GGCTGAATCAGCTTCGACGACTGAGTGGGCTGCTCAATTTGGCCTACCGATGATATTAAGTTGGATTATA
AATACTAACGAAAAGAAAGCACAACTTGAGCTTTATAATGAAGTGGCTCAAGAATATGGGCACGATATTC
ATAATATCGACCATTGCTTATCATATATAACATCTGTAGATCATGACTCAATTAAAGCGAAAGAGATTTG
CCGGAAATTTCTGGGGCATTGGTATGATTCTTATGTGAATGCTACGACTATTTTTGATGATTCAGACCAA
ACAAGAGGTTATGATTTCAATAAAGGGCAGTGGCGTGACTTTGTATTAAAAGGACATAAAGATACTAATC
GCCGTATTGATTACAGTTACGAAATCAATCCCGTGGGAACGCCGCAGGAATGTATTGACATAATTCAAAA
AGACATTGATGCTACAGGAATATCAAATATTTGTTGTGGATTTGAAGCTAATGGAACAGTAGACGAAATT
ATTGCTTCCATGAAGCTCTTCCAGTCTGATGTCATGCCATTTCTTAAAGAAAAACAACGTTCGCTATTAT
ATTAGCTAAGGAGAAAGAAATGAAATTTGGATTGTTCTTCCTTAACTTCATCAATTCAACAACTGTTCAA
GAACAAAGTATAGTTCGTATGCAGGAAATAACGGAGTATGTTGATAAGTTGAATTTTGAACAGATTTTAG
TGTATGAAAATCATTTTTCAGATAATGGTGTTGTCGGCGCTCCTCTGACTGTTTCTGGTTTTCTGCTCGG
TTTAACAGAGAAAATTAAAATTGGTTCATTAAATCACATCATTACAACTCATCATCCTGTCGCCATAGCG
GAGGAAGCGTGCTTATTGGATCAGTTAAGTGAAGGGAGATTTATTTTAGGGTTTAGTGATTGCGAAAAAA
AAGATGAAATGCATTTTTTTAATCGCCCGGTTGAATATCAACAGCAACTATTTGAAGAGTGTTATGAAAT
CATTAACGATGCTTTAACAACAGGCTATTGTAATCCAGATAACGATTTTTATAGCTTCCCTAAAATATCT
GTAAATCCCCATGCTTATACGCCAGGCGGACCTCGGAAATATGTAACAGCAACCAGTCATCATATTGTTG
AGTGGGCGGCCAAAAAAGGTATTCCTCTCATCTTTAAGTGGGATGATTCTAATGATGTTAGATATGAATA
TGCTGAAAGATATAAAGCCGTTGCGGATAAATATGACGTTGACCTATCAGAGATAGACCATCAGTTAATG
ATATTAGTTAACTATAACGAAGATAGTAATAAAGCTAAACAAGAGACGCGTGCATTTATTAGTGATTATG
TTCTTGAAATGCACCCTAATGAAAATTTCGAAAATAAACTTGAAGAAATAATTGCAGAAAACGCTGTCGG
AAATTATACGGAGTGTATAACTGCGGCTAAGTTGGCAATTGAAAAGTGTGGTGCGAAAAGTGTATTGCTG
TCCTTTGAACCAATGAATGATTTGATGAGCCAAAAAAATGTAATCAATATTGTTGATGATAATATTAAGA
AGTACCACATGGAATATACCTAATAGATTTCGAGTTGCAGCGAGGCGGCAAGTGAACGAATCCCCAGGAG
CATAGATAACTATGTGACTGGGGTGAGTGAAAGCAGCCAACAAAGCAGCAGCTTGAAAGATGAAGGGTAT
AAAAGAGTATGACAGCAGTGCTGCCATACTTTCTAATATTATCTTGAGGAGTAAAACAGGTATGACTTCA
TATGTTGATAAACAAGAAATTACAGCAAGCTCAGAAATTGATGATTTGATTTTTTCGAGCGATCCATTAG
TGTGGTCTTACGACGAGCAGGAAAAAATCAGAAAGAAACTTGTGCTTGATGCATTTCGTAATCATTATAA
ACATTGTCGAGAATATCGTCACTACTGTCAGGCACACAAAGTAGATGACAATATTACGGAAATTGATGAC
ATACCTGTATTCCCAACATCGGTTTTTAAGTTTACTCGCTTATTAACTTCTCAGGAAAACGAGATTGAAA
GTTGGTTTACCAGTAGCGGCACGAATGGTTTAAAAAGTCAGGTGGCGCGTGACAGATTAAGTATTGAGAG
ACTCTTAGGCTCTGTGAGTTATGGCATGAAATATGTTGGTAGTTGGTTTGATCATCAAATAGAATTAGTC
AATTTGGGACCAGATAGATTTAATGCTCATAATATTTGGTTTAAATATGTTATGAGTTTGGTGGAATTGT
TATATCCTACGACATTTACCGTAACAGAAGAACGAATAGATTTTGTTAAAACATTGAATAGTCTTGAACG
AATAAAAAATCAAGGGAAAGATCTTTGTCTTATTGGTTCGCCATACTTTATTTATTTACTCTGCCATTAT
ATGAAAGATAAAAAAATCTCATTTTCTGGAGATAAAAGCCTTTATATCATAACCGGAGGCGGCTGGAAAA
GTTACGAAAAAGAATCTCTGAAACGTGATGATTTCAATCATCTTTTATTTGATACTTTCAATCTCAGTGA
TATTAGTCAGATCCGAGATATATTTAATCAAGTTGAACTCAACACTTGTTTCTTTGAGGATGAAATGCAG
CGTAAACATGTTCCGCCGTGGGTATATGCGCGAGCGCTTGATCCTGAAACGTTGAAACCTGTACCTGATG
GAACGCCGGGGTTGATGAGTTATATGGATGCGTCAGCAACCAGTTATCCAGCATTTATTGTTACCGATGA
TGTCGGGATAATTAGCAGAGAATATGGTAAGTATCCCGGCGTGCTCGTTGAAATTTTACGTCGCGTCAAT
ACGAGGACGCAGAAAGGGTGTGCTTTGAGCTTAACCGAAGCGTTTGATAGTTGATATCCTTTGCCTAATT
GTAAGTGGAATGCTTGCGTTATATAAATCTGAATGACATCTACACTTTACAAAATTCTCCAAAACATCCA
CATTTGGGTACTTGATAGAGGTTTATGGGGTTGGCTTAACATTGTTCTCATTGTTATTATTGGCTCAAAG
CAAAAGGAGATAACATGAAAAAATTGGCAGTTATGCTTGCATTGGGAATGATTAGCTTTGGTGCAATGGC
AGTTGATGGGTATAAAGATGCAAAGTTTGGCATGACAGAAGAAGAGTTTCTTTCGAAGAGGTTATGTGAT
TTTGAAAAATTTGAGGGAGATTCTCGAATAGAAGAAGTATCACTTTATTCATGTTCTGACTTTTCGTTTG
CTAACAAAAAGCGTGAAGCAATGGCATTTTTTTTAAATGGGAAATTTAAAAGATTAGAGATTAATATTGG
CAGACTTGTGAAGCCAGTAAGCAAATCGTTAACGAAAAAGTACGGAGATGGATCATCGTATCCATCAAAA
GAAGAATTTGAGAACGCGCTAAAATACAATGGAACTATGTCTATAGGTTATGATAATAATACGGTATTAG
TTGATATACATATAATATGTGGCAAAGAAGGCATAGAAACCAGTCAACTGATTTATACGAGTCCAGATGT
TTATACGCTCCCAGATTTCGGAGAAAAAATCCAGGAATTAAAGGGATTAAAGGAATTGGGTACCTCGCGA
AGGCCTTGCAGGCCAACCAGATAAGTGAAATCTAGTTCCAAACTATTTTGTCATTTTTAATTTTCGTATT
AGCTTACGACGCTACACCCAGTTCCCATCTATTTTGTCACTCTTCCCTAAATAATCCTTAAAAACTCCAT
TTCCACCCCTCCCAGTTCCCAACTATTTTGTCCGCCCACAGCGGGGCATTTTTCTTCCTGTTATGTTTGG
GCGCTGCATTAATGAATCGGCCAACGCGCGGGGAGAGGCGGTTTGCGTATTGGGCGCTCTTCCGCTTCCT
CGCTCACTGACTCGCTGCGCTCGGTCGTTCGGCTGCGGCGAGCGGTATCAGCTCACTCAAAGGCGGTAAT
ACGGTTATCCACAGAATCAGGGGATAACGCAGGAAAGAACATGTGAGCAAAAGGCCAGCAAAAGGCCAGG
AACCGTAAAAAGGCCGCGTTGCTGGCGTTTTTCCATAGGCTCCGCCCCCCTGACGAGCATCACAAAAATC
GACGCTCAAGTCAGAGGTGGCGAAACCCGACAGGACTATAAAGATACCAGGCGTTTCCCCCTGGAAGCTC
CCTCGTGCGCTCTCCTGTTCCGACCCTGCCGCTTACCGGATACCTGTCCGCCTTTCTCCCTTCGGGAAGC
GTGGCGCTTTCTCATAGCTCACGCTGTAGGTATCTCAGTTCGGTGTAGGTCGTTCGCTCCAAGCTGGGCT
GTGTGCACGAACCCCCCGTTCAGCCCGACCGCTGCGCCTTATCCGGTAACTATCGTCTTGAGTCCAACCC
GGTAAGACACGACTTATCGCCACTGGCAGCAGCCACTGGTAACAGGATTAGCAGAGCGAGGTATGTAGGC
GGTGCTACAGAGTTCTTGAAGTGGTGGCCTAACTACGGCTACACTAGAAGGACAGTATTTGGTATCTGCG
CTCTGCTGAAGCCAGTTACCTTCGGAAAAAGAGTTGGTAGCTCTTGATCCGGCAAACAAACCACCGCTGG
TAGCGGTGGTTTTTTTGTTTGCAAGCAGCAGATTACGCGCAGAAAAAAAGGATCTCAAGAAGATCCTTTG
ATCTTTTCTACGGGGTCTGACGCTCAGTGGAACGAAAACTCACGTTAAGGGATTTTGGTCATGAGATTAT
CAAAAAGGATCTTCACCTAGATCCTTTTAAATTAAAAATGAAGTTTTAAATCAATCTAAAGTATATATGA
GTAAACTTGGTCTGACAGTTACCAATGCTTAATCAGTGAGGCACCTATCTCAGCGATCTGTCTATTTCGT
TCATCCATAGTTGCCTGACTCCCCGTCGTGTAGATAACTACGATACGGGAGGGCTTACCATCTGGCCCCA
GTGCTGCAATGATACCGCGAGACCCACGCTCACCGGCTCCAGATTTATCAGCAATAAACCAGCCAGCCGG
AAGGGCCGAGCGCAGAAGTGGTCCTGCAACTTTATCCGCCTCCATCCAGTCTATTAATTGTTGCCGGGAA
GCTAGAGTAAGTAGTTCGCCAGTTAATAGTTTGCGCAACGTTGTTGCCATTGCTACAGGCATCGTGGTGT
CACGCTCGTCGTTTGGTATGGCTTCATTCAGCTCCGGTTCCCAACGATCAAGGCGAGTTACATGATCCCC
CATGTTGTGCAAAAAAGCGGTTAGCTCCTTCGGTCCTCCGATCGTTGTCAGAAGTAAGTTGGCCGCAGTG
TTATCACTCATGGTTATGGCAGCACTGCATAATTCTCTTACTGTCATGCCATCCGTAAGATGCTTTTCTG
TGACTGGTGAGTACTCAACCAAGTCATTCTGAGAATAGTGTATGCGGCGACCGAGTTGCTCTTGCCCGGC
GTCAATACGGGATAATACCGCGCCACATAGCAGAACTTTAAAAGTGCTCATCATTGGAAAACGTTCTTCG
GGGCGAAAACTCTCAAGGATCTTACCGCTGTTGAGATCCAGTTCGATGTAACCCACTCGTGCACCCAACT
GATCTTCAGCATCTTTTACTTTCACCAGCGTTTCTGGGTGAGCAAAAACAGGAAGGCAAAATGCCGCAAA
AAAGGGAATAAGGGCGACACGGAAATGTTGAATACTCATACTCTTCCTTTTTCAATATTATTGAAGCATT
TATCAGGGTTATTGTCTCATGAGCGGATACATATTTGAATGTATTTAGAAAAATAAACAAATAGGGGTTC
CGCGCACATTTCCCCGAAAAGTGCCACCTGACGTCTAAGAAACCATTATTATCATGACATTAACCTATAA
AAATAGGCGTATCACGAGGCCCTTTCGTC
