>Addgene plasmid #64963 | pUC18-mini-Tn7T-Gm-lux | addgene partial sequence | sequence record 112941 | luxC-F 5'-ggtgcggaaaggattgtaga-3'
CGATTAGTGACATATATTTCTCATGAAAGGCCATCTAACTATACGGCTAAGGATGTTGCGGTTGAAATAG
AACAGACTCGATTCCTGGAAGAAGATAAGTTCCTTGTATTTGTCCCATAATAGGTAAAAAGTATGGAAAA
TGAATCAAAATATAAAACCATCGACCACGTTATTTGTGTTGAAGGAAATAAAAAAATTCATGTTTGGGAA
ACGCTGCCAGAAGAAAACAGCCCAAAGAGAAAGAATGCCATTATTATTGCGTCTGGTTTTGCCCGCAGGA
TGGATCATTTTGCTGGTCTGGCGGAATATTTATCGCGGAATGGATTTCATGTGATCCGCTATGATTCGCT
TCACCATGTTGGCTTGAGTTCAGGGACAATTGATGAATTTACAATGTCTATAGGAAAGCAGAGCTTGTTA
GCAGTGGTTGATTGGTTAACTACACGAAAAATAAATAACTTCGGTATGTTGGCTTCCAGCTTATCTGCGC
GGATAGCTTATGCAAGCCTATCTGAAATCAATGCTTCGTTTTTAATCACCGCAGTCGGTGTTGTTAACTT
AAGATATTCTCTTGAAAGAGCTTTAGGGTTTGATTATCTCAGTCTACCCATTAATGAATTGCCGGATAAT
CTGGATTTTGAAGGCCATAAATTGGGTGCTGAAGTCTTTGCGAGAGATTGTCTTGA
