>Addgene plasmid #64963 | pUC18-mini-Tn7T-Gm-lux | addgene partial sequence | sequence record 112944 | luxE-F 5'-TGAGGATGAAATGCAGCGTA-3'
TGTACCTGATGGAACGCCGGGGTTGATGAGTTATATGGATGCGTCAGCAACCAGTTATCCAGCATTTATT
GTTACCGATGATGTCGGGATAATTAGCAGAGAATATGGTAAGTATCCCGGCGTGCTCGTTGAAATTTTAC
GTCGCGTCAATACGAGGACGCAGAAAGGGTGTGCTTTGAGCTTAACCGAAGCGTTTGATAGTTGATATCC
TTTGCCTAATTGTAAGTGGAATGCTTGCGTTATATAAATCTGAATGACATCTACACTTTACAAAATTCTC
CAAAACATCCACATTTGGGTACTTGATAGAGGTTTATGGGGTTGGTTTAACATTGTTCTCATTGTTATTA
TTGGCTCAAAGCAAAAGGAGATAACATGAAAAAATTGGCAGTTATGCTTGCATTGGGAATGATTAGCTTT
GGTGCAATGGCAGTTGATGGGTATAAAGATGCAAAGTTTGGCATGACAGAAGAAGAGTTTCTTTCGAAGA
GGTTATGTGATTTTGAAAAATTTGAGGGAGATTCTCGAATAGAAGAAGTATCACTTTATTCATGTTCTGA
CTTTTCGTTTGCTAACAAAAAGCGTGAAGCAATGGCATTTTTTTTAAATGGGAAATTTAAAAGATTAGAG
ATTAATATTGGCAGACTTGTGAAGCCAGTAAGCAAATCGTTAACG
