>Addgene plasmid #64963 | pUC18-mini-Tn7T-Gm-lux | addgene partial sequence | sequence record 113903 | luxA-F 5'-tggggcattggtatgattct-3'
GAGGTTATGATTTCAATAAAGGGCAGTGGCGTGACTTTGTATTAAAAGGACATAAAGATACTAATCGCCG
TATTGATTACAGTTACGAAATCAATCCCGTGGGAACGCCGCAGGAATGTATTGACATAATTCAAAAAGAC
ATTGATGCTACAGGAATATCAAATATTTGTTGTGGATTTGAAGCTAATGGAACAGTAGACGAAATTATTG
CTTCCATGAAGCTCTTCCAGTCTGATGTCATGCCATTTCTTAAAGAAAAACAACGTTCGCTATTATATTA
GCTAAGGAGAAAGAAATGAAATTTGGATTGTTCTTCCTTAACTTCATCAATTCAACAACTGTTCAAGAAC
AAAGTATAGTTCGTATGCAGGAAATAACGGAGTATGTTGATAAGTTGAATTTTGAACAGATTTTAGTGTA
TGAAAATCATTTTTCAGATAATGGTGTTGTCGGCGCTCCTCTGACTGTTTCTGGTTTTCTGCTCGGTTTA
ACAGAGAAAATTAAAATTGGTTCATTAAATCACATCATTACAACTCATCATCCTGTCCGCATAGCGGAGG
AAGCGTGCTTATTGGATCAGTTAAGTGAAGGGAGATTTATTTTAGGGTTTAGTGATTGCG
