>Addgene plasmid #64963 | pUC18-mini-Tn7T-Gm-lux | addgene partial sequence | sequence record 115261 | LacZ-F2 5'-cctcttcgctattacgccag-3'
AAAGTCTTAAACTGAACAAAATAGATCTAAACTATGACAATAAAGTCTTAAACTAGACAGAATAGTTGTA
AACTGAAATCAGTCCAGTTATGCTGTGAAAAAGCATACTGGACTTTTGTTATGGCTAAAGCAAACTCTTC
ATTTTCTGAAGTGCAAATTGCCCGTCGTATTAAAGAGGGGCGTGGGGTTCGAGGTCGACGGTATCGATAA
GCTAGCTTAATTAGCTGAGCTTGGACTCCTGTTGATAGATCCAGTAATGACCTCAGAACTCCATCTGGAT
TTGTTCAGAACGCTCGGTTGCCGCCGGGCGTTTTTTATTGGTGAGAATCCAAGCTAGACTGCGATGAGTG
GCAGGGCGGGGCGTAATTTTTTTAAGGCAGTTATTGGTGCCCTTAAACGCCTGGGGTAATGACTCTCTAG
CTTGAGGCATCAAATAAAACGAAAGGCTCAGTCGAAAGACTGGGCCTTTCGTTTTATCTGTTGTTTGTCG
GTGAACGCTCTCCTGAGTAGGACAAATCCGCCGCTAGGAGCTTGCGGCCCGGACGATCG
